>Addgene plasmid #110770 | pRepCap6 | addgene full sequence | sequence record 211461 | Addgene NGS Result
CACATTTCCCCGAAAAGTGCCACCTGACGTCTAAGAAACCATTATTATCATGACATTAACCTATAAAAAT
AGGCGTATCACGAGGCCCTTTCGTCTCGCGCGTTTCGGTGATGACGGTGAAAACCTCTGACACATGCAGC
TCCCGGAGACGGTCACAGCTTGTCTGTAAGCGGATGCCGGGAGCAGACAAGCCCGTCAGGGCGCGTCAGC
GGGTGTTGGCGGGTGTCGGGGCTGGCTTAACTATGCGGCATCAGAGCAGATTGTACTGAGAGTGCACCAT
ATGCGGTGTGAAATACCGCACAGATGCGTAAGGAGAAAATACCGCATCAGGAAATTGTAAGCGTTAATAT
TTTGTTAAAATTCGCGTTAAATTTTTGTTAAATCAGCTCATTTTTTAACCAATAGGCCGAAATCGGCAAA
ATCCCTTATAAATCAAAAGAATAGACCGAGATAGGGT
[37 nt withheld, positions 458-494]
AAAGAACGTGGACTCCAACGTCAAAGG
[49 nt withheld, positions 522-570]
T
[91 nt withheld, positions 572-662]
G
[124 nt withheld, positions 664-787]
CCATTCGCCATTCAGGCTGCGCAACTGTTGGGAAGGGCGATCGGTGCGGGCCTCTTCGCTATTACGCCAG
CTGGCGAAAGGGGGATGTGCTGCAAGGCGATTAAGTTGGGTAACGCCAGGGTTTTCCCAGTCACGACGTT
GTAAAACGACGGCCAGTGAATTGTAATACGACTCACTATAGGGCGAATTGGGCCCAATGCATTGGCGCCG
CGGCCGCGAATTCGAGCTCGGTACCCGGGGATCTGGTGACCAGATAAGATAATAACGACATGAGACCAAA
GTTCAACTGACACGAATTAACCGGTTTATTGATTAACAGACAATTACAGGGGACGGGTGAGGTAACGGGT
GCCAATGGGGCGAGGCTCAGTATAAAGTCCATTGTTGTCCACAGTGAAATCAACGTTGGCAGATTTTGCA
TAGTTAGATGTATACTGCACTTCGGGATTCCAGCGTTTGCTGTTTTCTTTCTGCAGCTCCCATTCAATCT
CCACGCTCACTTGTCCTGTGGAATACTGGGTGATGAATGAAGCAAACTTTGTAGCCGAAAACTCTGCCGG
AGGATTCGCAGGAACAGGCGTGTTTTTGATGAGGATCTGAGGAGGCGGGTGCTTAAGTCCAAAGCCGCCC
ATGAGAGGAGACGGGTGAAAGTGTCCATCCGTGTGAGGAATTTTGGCCCAAATAGGACCCTGCAGGTATA
CGTCTCTGTCTTGCCACACCATTCCAGGTAAGGCTCCCATAACATGCACATCTCCGGTCGCAGGGTCTGT
GCTGCTGCTCTGGAGATTGACTGCCACAGTCCCAAATCTTTCGGTGGCCACGGGGTTAGTGGCTTTGATT
TCCTCTTCGTCTGTGATCATGACATTGTCCAATGCAGTGTTTGAAGCTCCGGCGCTCTCCTTTCCAAAAA
TCATGACACCGCTCATGGGAAAGAACTTGTCTTTGTCGTCTTTGTGTGAGGCCATAGCAGTGCCAGGGTT
GATTATAGATTCACGCCCATTAAGGTTATATTTTGAAGCACCAGTCCAGGTAAAGTTGCTGTTGTTGTTG
TCTGTTTTTGTTTTAGAAACGCGCTGCTGCCGGTAACAGGGTCCAGGTAGCCAGTTTTTGGGCTGAACAG
ACATGCCAGCTGGAGACCCCCGGCTAAACAGCAAGTCCTTGTTTTGGGCACTTCCGGACTGATTCTGAGT
TCTGTTCAGGTAATACAGGTACTGGTCGATGAGAGGATTCATCAGCCGGTCCAGGCTCTGGCTGTGCGCG
TAGCTGCTGTGGAAAGGCACGTCCTCGAAGGTGTAGCTGAAGGTAAAGTTATTGCCCGTTCTCAGCATCT
GCGATGGGAAATATTCCAGGCAGTAAAAGGATGACCGTCCCACTGCCTGGCTGCCATTGTTGAGCGTTAG
GTAGCCGTACTGCGGAATCATGAACACGTCCGCCGGGAACGGAGGGAGGCAGCCCTGGTGCGCAGAGCCG
AGGACGTACGGCAACTGGTACTCCGAGTCCGAGAAGACTTGAACCGTGCTGGTAAGGTTATTAGCGATGG
TCGTGACGCCATCATTCGTCGTGACCTCCTTGACTTGGATGTTGAAGAGCTTGAAGTTGAGTCTCTTGGG
CCGGAATCCCCAATTGTTGTTGATGAGTCGCTGCCAGTCACGTGGTGAGAAATGGCAGTGGAATCTGTTG
AAATCAAAATACCCCCAGGGGGTGCTGTAGCCGAAGTAGTGGTTGTCGTTGCTGGCCCCCGTTGAAGCAC
TGGAGATTTGCTTGTAGAGGTGGTTGTTATAGGTGGGCAAGGCCCATGTTCGGGTGCTGGTGGTGATGAC
TCTGTCGCCCAGCCATGTGGAATCGCAATGCCAATTTCCTGAGGCATTACCCACTCCGTCGGCGCCTTCG
TTATTGTCTGCCATTGGTGCGCCACCGCCTGAAGCCATTGTAGTAGGTCCCACAGCAGCGGGGGTTGCTG
GAGGTTCTCCGAGAGGTTGTGGGTCGGGGACTGACTCTGAGTCGCCAGTCTGACCAAAATTGAGTCTCTT
TTTAGCGGGCTGCTGGCCTGTCTTGCCAATGCCCGAGGAGGAGTCTGGCTCTTGTGGCGACTGCTCTACC
GGACGTTTCTTTCCAGGAGCCGTCTTAGCACCTTCCTCAACCAGACCAAAAGGTTCGAGAACCCTCTTCT
TGGCCTGGAAGACTGCTCGCCCGAGGTTGCCCCCAAAAGACGTATCTTCTTGCAGACGCTCCTGAAACTC
GGCGTCGGCGTGGTTATACCGCAGGTACGGATTGTCACCCGCTTTGAGCTGCTGGTCGTAGGCCTTGTCG
TGCTCGAGGGCCGCTGCATCCGCCGCGTTGACGGGCTCCCCCTTGTCGAGTCCGTTGAAGGGTCCGAGGT
ACTTGTAGCCAGGAAGCACCAGACCCCGGCCGTCGTCCTGCTTTTGCTGGTTGGCTTTGGGTTTCGGGGC
TCCAGGTTTCAAGTCCCACCACTCGCGAATGCCCTCAGAGAGGTTGTCCTCGAGCCAATCTGGAAGATAA
CCATCGGCAGCCATACCTGGTTTAAGTCATTTATTGCTCAGAAACACAGTCATCCAGATCCACGTTGACC
AGATCGCAGGCCGAGCAAGCAATCTCGGGAGCCCGCCCCAGCAGATGATGAATGGCACAGAGTTTCCGAT
ACGTCCTCTTTCTGACGACCGGTTGAGATTCTGACACGCCGGGGAAACATTCTGAACAGTCTCTGGTCCC
GTGCGTGAAGCAAATGTTGAAATTCTGATTCATTCTCTCGCATGTTTTGCAGGGAAACAGCATCTGAAGC
ATGCCCGCGTGACGAGAACATTTGTTTTGGTACCTGTCGGCAAAGTCCACCGGAGCTCCTTCCGCGTCTG
ACGTCGATGGATCCGCGACTGAGGGGCAGGCCCGCTTGGGCTCGCTTTTATCCGCGTCATCGGGGGCGGG
TCTCTTGTTGGCTCCACCCTTTCTGACGTAGAACTCATGCGCCACCTCGGTCACGTGATCCTGCGCCCAG
CGGAAGAACTCTTTGACTTCCTGCTTTGTCACCTTGCCAAAGTCATGCTCCAGACGGCGGGTGAGTTCAA
ATTTGAACATCCGGTCCTGCAACGGCTGCTGGTGCTCGAAGGTGGTGCTGTTCCCGTCAATCACGGCGCA
CATGTTGGTGTTGGAGGTGACGATCACGGGGGTGGGATCGATCTGGGCGGACGACTTGCACTTTTGGTCC
ACGCGCACCTTGCTGCCGCCGAGAATGGCCTTGGCGGACTCCACGACCTTGGCCGTCATCTTGCCCTCCT
CCCACCAGATCACCATCTTGTCGACGCAATCGTTGAAGGGAAAGTTCTCATTGGTCCAGTTGACGCAGCC
GTAGAAGGGCACGGCGTGGGCGATGGCTTCCGCGATGTTGGTCTTGCCCGTGGTGGCCGGCCCAAACAGC
CAGATGGTGTTGCGTTTTCCGAACCTTTTCTGGGCCCAGCCGAGAAAGACGGAGCCGGCGTAGGCAGGGT
CGTAGCCGTTCAGCTCCAGGATGCGGTAAATGCGGTTGGTTTTAATGTCGGCGGGCGGAGCGGGGCCTAC
CAGGTAGTCGGGCGCGGATTTGGTCAGCGCCATGATCTTGCCGGCATTGTCCAGAGCGGCCTTGATCTGG
GACCGCGAGTTGGAGGCGGCGTTGAAGGAGATGTACGAGGCCTGGTCCTCCTGGATCCACTGCTTCTCGG
AGGTGATGCCCCGGTCCACCAGCCACCCGACCAGCTCCATGTAGCGTGCGGAGGTTTTTGACCGGATGAC
AGGCGCGTCAGAATTGGGGTTCAGATTCTCCTTGTTCTGCTCCTGGGTCTGGCTGACGTGGGTCAGGTGC
TGCGCCACGAGCCGTTTGCGCTCGGCCAGGTTTAAACACGCGCTTATATACTCCTCCATGTTAGTCCACG
CCCACTGCAGCTCGGGCTGAGTCTTGGGCAGGAGGTAGTTGGGGATGTAGCACTCGTCCACCACCTTGTT
CCCCCCTCCGGCGCCATTACGCGTCTTGGTCACCGCGAACCAGTTGGGCAGGGTCGGCTCGATCCCGCGG
TAGATGGTCTGCACCAGCTTGTCCCTAATCTGACTCAGGAAGCGGCCCAGCACCATGGATTTGACCCCCG
TGGTCTCCACCAGAATATGGAGGTGGAAGTAGGACTCGCCCTTCTCGAACTGAACAAAGAAGAGGGCCTC
CGGGGCCTTACTCACGCGGCGCCACTGGACCAGGAAGTCGCGCTGCAGCTTCTCGGCCACGGTCAGGGGT
GCCTGCTCAATCAGATTCAGATCCATGTCAGAATCTGGCGGCAACTCCCATTCCTTCTCGGCCACCCAGT
TCACAAAGCTGTCAGAAATGCCGGGCAGATGCTCGTCAAGGTCGCTGGGGACCTTAATCACAATCTCGTA
AAACCCCGGCATGGCGGCTGCGCGTTCAAACCTCCCGCTTCAAAATGGAGACCCTGCGTGCTCACTCGGG
CTTAAATACCCAGCGTGACCACATGGTGTCGCAAAATGTCGCAAAACACTCACGTGACCTCTAATACAAG
ATCCTCTAGAGTCGACCTGCAGGCATGCAAGCTTTTGTTCCCTTTAGTGAGGGTTAATTTCGAGCTTGGC
GTAATCATGGTCATAGCTGTTTCCTGTGTGAAATTGTTATCCGCTCACAATTCCACACAACATACGAGCC
GGAAGCATAAAGTGTAAAGCCTGGGGTGCCTAATGAGTGAGCTAACTCACATTAATTGCGTTGCGCTCAC
TGCCCGCTTTCCAGTCGGGAAACCTGTCGTGCCAGCTGCATTAATGAATCGGCCAACGCGCGGGGAGAGG
CGGTTTGCGTATTGGGCGCTCTTCCGCTTCCTCGCTCACTGACTCGCTGCGCTCGGTCGTTCGGCTGCGG
CGAGCGGTATCAGCTCACTCAAAGGCGGTAATACGGTTATCCACAGAATCAGGGGATAACGCAGGAAAGA
ACATGTGAGCAAAAGGCCAGCAAAAGGCCAGGAACCGTAAAAAGGCCGCGTTGCTGGCGTTTTTCCATAG
GCTCCGCCCCCCTGACGAGCATCACAAAAATCGACGCTCAAGTCAGAGGTGGCGAAACCCGACAGGACTA
TAAAGATACCAGGCGTTTCCCCCTGGAAGCTCCCTCGTGCGCTCTCCTGTTCCGACCCTGCCGCTTACCG
GATACCTGTCCGCCTTTCTCCCTTCGGGAAGCGTGGCGCTTTCTCATAGCTCACGCTGTAGGTATCTCAG
TTCGGTGTAGGTCGTTCGCTCCAAGCTGGGCTGTGTGCACGAACCCCCCGTTCAGCCCGACCGCTGCGCC
TTATCCGGTAACTATCGTCTTGAGTCCAACCCGGTAAGACACGACTTATCGCCACTGGCAGCAGCCACTG
GTAACAGGATTAGCAGAGCGAGGTATGTAGGCGGTGCTACAGAGTTCTTGAAGTGGTGGCCTAACTACGG
CTACACTAGAAGAACAGTATTTGGTATCTGCGCTCTGCTGAAGCCAGTTACCTTCGGAAAAAGAGTTGGT
AGCTCTTGATCCGGCAAACAAACCACCGCTGGTAGCGGTGGTTTTTTTGTTTGCAAGCAGCAGATTACGC
GCAGAAAAAAAGGATCTCAAGAAGATCCTTTGATCTTTTCTACGGGGTCTGACGCTCAGTGGAACGAAAA
CTCACGTTAAGGGATTTTGGTCATGAGATTATCAAAAAGGATCTTCACCTAGATCCTTTTAAATTAAAAA
TGAAGTTTTAAATCAATCTAAAGTATATATGAGTAAACTTGGTCTGACAGTTACCAATGCTTAATCAGTG
AGGCACCTATCTCAGCGATCTGTCTATTTCGTTCATCCATAGTTGCCTGACTCCCCGTCGTGTAGATAAC
TACGATACGGGAGGGCTTACCATCTGGCCCCAGTGCTGCAATGATACCGCGAGACCCACGCTCACCGGCT
CCAGATTTATCAGCAATAAACCAGCCAGCCGGAAGGGCCGAGCGCAGAAGTGGTCCTGCAACTTTATCCG
CCTCCATCCAGTCTATTAATTGTTGCCGGGAAGCTAGAGTAAGTAGTTCGCCAGTTAATAGTTTGCGCAA
CGTTGTTGCCATTGCTACAGGCATCGTGGTGTCACGCTCGTCGTTTGGTATGGCTTCATTCAGCTCCGGT
TCCCAACGATCAAGGCGAGTTACATGATCCCCCATGTTGTGCAAAAAAGCGGTTAGCTCCTTCGGTCCTC
CGATCGTTGTCAGAAGTAAGTTGGCCGCAGTGTTATCACTCATGGTTATGGCAGCACTGCATAATTCTCT
TACTGTCATGCCATCCGTAAGATGCTTTTCTGTGACTGGTGAGTACTCAACCAAGTCATTCTGAGAATAG
TGTATGCGGCGACCGAGTTGCTCTTGCCCGGCGTCAATACGGGATAATACCGCGCCACATAGCAGAACTT
TAAAAGTGCTCATCATTGGAAAACGTTCTTCGGGGCGAAAACTCTCAAGGATCTTACCGCTGTTGAGATC
CAGTTCGATGTAACCCACTCGTGCACCCAACTGATCTTCAGCATCTTTTACTTTCACCAGCGTTTCTGGG
TGAGCAAAAACAGGAAGGCAAAATGCCGCAAAAAAGGGAATAAGGGCGACACGGAAATGTTGAATACTCA
TACTCTTCCTTTTTCAATATTATTGAAGCATTTATCAGGGTTATTGTCTCATGAGCGGATACATATTTGA
ATGTATTTAGAAAAATAAACAAATAGGGGTTCCGCG
Features (pLannotate 1.2.2; 17 found; start..end, strand, type, name):
     95..130     +  CDS            rop (fragment): Rop protein, which maintains plasmids at low copy number; rop
    232..331     +  misc_feature   bom (fragment): basis of mobility region from pBR322
    359..787     -  rep_origin     f1 ori (sequence partly withheld): f1 bacteriophage origin of replication; arrow indicates direction of (+) strand synthesis
    791..948     -  CDS            lacZα (fragment): LacZα fragment of β-galactosidase; lacZ fragment
    951..969     +  promoter       T7 promoter: promoter for bacteriophage T7 RNA polymerase
   1005..1030    +  misc_feature   MCS (fragment): pUC18/19 multiple cloning site
   1114..3321    -  CDS            VP1: CAPSD_AAV2S - Experimental evidence at protein level: Swiss-Prot protein existence level 1. Capsid protein self-assembles to form an icosahedral capsid with a T=1 symmetry, about 22 nm in diameter, and consisting of 60 copies of three size variants of the capsid protein VP1, VP2 and VP3 which differ in their N-terminus. The capsid encapsulates the genomic ssDNA. Binds to host cell heparan sulfate and uses host ITGA5-ITGB1 as coreceptor on the cell surface to provide virion attachment to target cell. This attachment induces virion internalization predominantly through clathrin-dependent endocyt
   3341..5209    -  CDS            Rep78: REP78_AAV2S - Experimental evidence at protein level: Swiss-Prot protein existence level 1. Plays an essential role in the initiation of viral DNA synthesis. Binds specifically to an inverted terminal repeat element (ITR) on the 3' and 5' ends of the viral DNA, where it cleaves a site specifically to generate a priming site for initiation of the synthesis of a complementary strand. Plays also a role as transcriptional regulator, DNA helicase and as key factors in site-specific integration of the viral genome. Regulates host PKA activity by interacting with host PRKX as a mechanism of interferi
   5337..5371    +  misc_feature   MCS (fragment): pUC18/19 multiple cloning site
   5378..5396    -  promoter       T3 promoter: promoter for bacteriophage T3 RNA polymerase
   5441..5457    -  protein_bind   lac operator: The lac repressor binds to the lac operator to inhibit transcription in E. coli. This inhibition can be relieved by adding lactose or isopropyl-β-D-thiogalactopyranoside (IPTG). lac repressor encoded by lacI
   5465..5495    -  promoter       lac promoter: promoter for the E. coli lac operon
   5510..5531    -  protein_bind   CAP binding site: CAP binding activates transcription in the presence of cAMP. E. coli catabolite activator protein
   5544..5636    -  CDS            lacI (fragment): lac repressor; lacI; The lac repressor binds to the lac operator to inhibit transcription in E. coli. This inhibition can be relieved by adding lactose or isopropyl-β-D-thiogalactopyranoside (IPTG).
   5819..6407    -  rep_origin     ori: high-copy-number ColE1/pMB1/pBR322/pUC origin of replication
   6578..7438    -  CDS            AmpR: β-lactamase; bla; confers resistance to ampicillin, carbenicillin, and related antibiotics
   7439..7543    -  promoter       AmpR promoter: bla
