[The description below was written by a language model from this plasmid's Addgene catalogue record and pLannotate feature annotations shown in this document.]
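Description:
pRepCap6 is an AAV packaging (helper) plasmid built on the pBluescript II KS+ phagemid backbone. It carries the rep and cap genes of adeno-associated virus serotype 6 as an insert of roughly 4.4 kb cloned between two retained BamHI sites. The insert deliberately omits the viral terminal repeats, so the plasmid can supply Rep and capsid proteins in trans but cannot itself be replicated or packaged into virions. The feature table places a Rep78 reading frame directly upstream of a VP1 capsid reading frame, both on the same strand, matching the native AAV genome arrangement. The annotation software labelled these by similarity to AAV2 reference proteins, whereas the catalogue identifies them as AAV6. No heterologous promoter is annotated for either gene, and the record does not state what drives their expression. The insert sits in the multiple cloning site, flanked by the T7 and T3 promoters and interrupting the lacZα fragment.

Propagation in E. coli relies on a high-copy ColE1/pUC-type origin, with selection by ampicillin through the β-lactamase gene and its own promoter. An f1 origin from the phagemid backbone is also present, along with lac promoter/operator elements and small fragments of rop, bom and lacI. The sequenced record is 7,543 nt, slightly shorter than the 7,746 bp listed in the catalogue.

The plasmid is intended for producing AAV6-pseudotyped or AAV6 vector stocks, co-delivered with an ITR-flanked vector genome plasmid. It contains no adenovirus helper functions, so these must be provided separately for stock production.
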