Addgene plasmid #110770: pRepCap6
Purpose: pRepCap6 contains both rep and cap genes from the AAV6 genome, but lacks the viral terminal repeats (Rutledge et al., 1998). It lacks adenovirus helper functions required for stock production.
Depositing lab: David Russell. Depositing organization: University of Washington. Publication: Infectious clones and vectors derived from adeno-associated virus (AAV) serotypes other than AAV type 2. Rutledge EA, Halbert CL, Russell DW. J Virol. 1998 Jan;72(1):309-19. PubMed 9420229.
Backbone
  Vector backbone: pBluescript II KS+
  Backbone manufacturer: Stratagene, La Jolla, CA
  Backbone size w/o insert (bp): 3100
  Total vector size (bp): 7746
  Vector type: AAV
Growth in bacteria
  Bacterial resistance: Ampicillin, 100 μg/mL
  Growth temperature: 37°C
  Growth strain: DH5alpha ; DH10B
  Copy number: High Copy
Gene/Insert
  Gene/Insert name: AAV6 cap, AAV6 rep genes
  Species: adeno-associated virus
  Insert size (bp): 4405
  Cloning method: Restriction Enzyme; 5′ cloning site BamHI (not destroyed); 3′ cloning site BamHI (not destroyed)
  Sequencing primers: 5′ unknown; 3′ unknown
Terms and licenses: Academic/Nonprofit Terms; Industry Terms: Not Available to Industry
How to cite: pRepCap6 was a gift from David Russell (Addgene plasmid # 110770 ; http://n2t.net/addgene:110770 ; RRID:Addgene_110770)
